Addgene plasmid #163830: pB2Hopt
Purpose: Two-hybrid system that confers spectinomycin resistance in response to substrate phosphorylation. Constitutive expression of c-src kinase, CDC37, and PTP1B
Depositing lab: Jerome Fox.
Backbone
  Vector backbone: SC101
  Backbone size w/o insert (bp): 3280
  Vector type: Bacterial Expression, Synthetic Biology
Growth in bacteria
  Bacterial resistance: Kanamycin, 50 μg/mL
  Growth temperature: 37°C
  Growth strain: DH5alpha
  Copy number: Low Copy
Gene/Insert
  Gene/Insert name: SpecR (alt names: c-Src kinase (251-536), CDC37, PTP1B (1-321); cI_SH2*;RpoZ_MidT)
  Species: H. sapiens (human), Synthetic
  Insert size (bp): 5638
  Promoter: Pro1;ProD;pLacZ-Opt
  Cloning method: Gibson Cloning
  Sequencing primers: 5′ N/A; 3′ N/A
Resource information
  A portion of this plasmid was derived from a plasmid made by: Various addgene plasmids
Terms and licenses: Academic/Nonprofit Terms; Industry Terms: Not Available to Industry
How to cite: pB2Hopt was a gift from Jerome Fox (Addgene plasmid # 163830 ; http://n2t.net/addgene:163830 ; RRID:Addgene_163830)
