[The description below was written by a language model from this plasmid's Addgene catalogue record and pLannotate feature annotations shown in this document.]
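Description:
pB2Hopt is a low-copy bacterial expression and synthetic-biology plasmid built on a pSC101 backbone. It carries the pSC101 origin together with the Rep101 (RepA) protein that the origin requires, and it is maintained in E. coli under kanamycin selection through an aph(3')-Ia gene. An AmpR (bla) promoter annotated at the end of the linear record probably drives this gene across the circular junction. The sequenced construct is 8,918 nt, consistent with the recorded backbone and insert sizes.

The payload is a bacterial two-hybrid circuit that converts tyrosine phosphorylation of a substrate into antibiotic resistance. One hybrid partner is a phage repressor DNA-binding domain fused to a Src-family SH2 domain. The catalogue calls it cI_SH2*, with the asterisk presumably marking an engineered variant, and the automated annotation matches the repressor portion to the P22 C2 repressor. The other partner is the RNA polymerase omega subunit (RpoZ) fused to a MidT substrate peptide, which is too short to be annotated separately.

Downstream, the human c-Src kinase domain (residues 251–536), the kinase co-chaperone CDC37 and the catalytic portion of PTP1B (residues 1–321) are expressed constitutively. Src phosphorylates the substrate, and the SH2 domain binds it. This recruits RNA polymerase to the reporter promoter and switches on aadA (SpecR), which lies on the opposite strand. PTP1B dephosphorylates the substrate and suppresses this signal, so spectinomycin resistance should rise when the phosphatase is inhibited.

The record lists the promoters Pro1, ProD and pLacZ-Opt but does not say which unit each one drives. rrnB terminators insulate the cassettes. The design suits growth-based selection or screening for phosphatase inhibitors and for modulators of kinase or phosphatase activity.
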