Features (pLannotate 1.2.2; 15 found; start..end, strand, type, name):
      1..816     +  CDS            KanR: aminoglycoside phosphotransferase; aph(3')-Ia; confers resistance to kanamycin in bacteria or G418 (Geneticin®) in eukaryotes
    913..1028    +  ncRNA          5S rRNA: Accession: RF00001 - 5S ribosomal RNA
   1032..1118    +  terminator     rrnB T1 terminator: Escherichia coli rrnB; transcription terminator T1 from the E. coli rrnB gene
   1210..1237    +  terminator     rrnB T2 terminator: transcription terminator T2 from the E. coli rrnB gene
   1454..2056    +  CDS            C2 (fragment): RPC2_BPP22 - Experimental evidence at protein level: Swiss-Prot protein existence level 1. This protein allows the phage to reside inactively in the chromosome of its host bacterium. This lysogenic state is maintained by binding of regulatory protein C2 to the OR and OL operators, preventing transcription of proteins necessary for lytic development. From Salmonella phage P22 (Bacteriophage P22).
   2087..2386    +  CDS            V-SRC (fragment): SRC_AVISR - Experimental evidence at protein level: Swiss-Prot protein existence level 1. This phosphoprotein, required for both the initiation and the maintenance of neoplastic transformation, is a protein kinase that catalyzes the phosphorylation of tyrosine residues in vitro. From Avian sarcoma virus (strain rASV1441).
   2412..2684    +  CDS            rpoZ (sequence withheld): RPOZ_ECO24 - Experimental evidence at protein level: Swiss-Prot protein existence level 1. Promotes RNA polymerase assembly. Latches the N- and C- terminal regions of the beta' subunit thereby facilitating its interaction with the beta and alpha subunits. From Escherichia coli O139:H28 (strain E24377A / ETEC).
   2923..3780    +  CDS            SRC (fragment): SRC_HUMAN - Also known as SRC1. Experimental evidence at protein level: Swiss-Prot protein existence level 1. Non-receptor protein tyrosine kinase which is activated following engagement of many different classes of cellular receptors including immune response receptors, integrins and other adhesion receptors, receptor protein tyrosine kinases, G protein-coupled receptors as well as cytokine receptors. Participates in signaling pathways that control a diverse spectrum of biological activities including gene transcription, immune response, cell adhesion, cell cycle progression, apoptosis, migra
   3809..4942    +  CDS            CDC37: CDC37_HUMAN - Also known as CDC37A. Experimental evidence at protein level: Swiss-Prot protein existence level 1. Co-chaperone that binds to numerous kinases and promotes their interaction with the Hsp90 complex, resulting in stabilization and promotion of their activity (PubMed:8666233). Inhibits HSP90AA1 ATPase activity (PubMed:23569206). From Homo sapiens (Human).
   4970..5932    +  CDS            PTPN1 (fragment) (sequence partly withheld): PTN1_HUMAN - Also known as PTP1B. Experimental evidence at protein level: Swiss-Prot protein existence level 1. Tyrosine-protein phosphatase which acts as a regulator of endoplasmic reticulum unfolded protein response. Mediates dephosphorylation of EIF2AK3/PERK; inactivating the protein kinase activity of EIF2AK3/PERK. May play an important role in CKII- and p60c- src-induced signal transduction cascades. May regulate the EFNA5-EPHA3 signaling pathway which modulates cell reorganization and cell-cell repulsion. May also regulate the hepatocyte growth factor receptor signaling pathway through d
   6010..6798    -  CDS            aadA: S3AD_ECOLX - Experimental evidence at protein level: Swiss-Prot protein existence level 1. Mediates bacterial resistance to the antibiotics streptomycin and spectinomycin. From Escherichia coli.
   6950..6985    +  terminator     rrnB T1 terminator (fragment): Escherichia coli rrnB; transcription terminator T1 from the E. coli rrnB gene
   7487..7709    +  rep_origin     pSC101 ori: low-copy replication origin that requires the Rep101 protein
   7757..8707    +  CDS            Rep101: RepA protein needed for replication with the pSC101 origin; rep101
   8814..8918    +  promoter       AmpR promoter: bla
>Addgene plasmid #163830 | pB2Hopt | addgene full sequence | sequence record 337586 | Addgene NGS Result
ATGAGCCATATTCAACGGGAAACGTCTTGCTCTAGGCCGCGATTAAATTCCAACATGGATGCTGATTTAT
ATGGGTATAAATGGGCTCGCGATAATGTCGGGCAATCAGGTGCGACAATCTATCGATTGTATGGGAAGCC
CGATGCGCCAGAGTTGTTTCTGAAACATGGCAAAGGTAGCGTTGCCAATGATGTTACAGATGAGATGGTC
AGACTAAACTGGCTGACGGAATTTATGCCTCTTCCGACCATCAAGCATTTTATCCGTACTCCTGATGATG
CATGGTTACTCACCACTGCGATCCCCGGGAAAACAGCATTCCAGGTATTAGAAGAATATCCTGATTCAGG
TGAAAATATTGTTGATGCGCTGGCAGTGTTCCTGCGCCGGTTGCATTCGATTCCTGTTTGTAATTGTCCT
TTTAACAGCGATCGCGTATTTCGTCTCGCTCAGGCGCAATCACGAATGAATAACGGTTTGGTTGATGCGA
GTGATTTTGATGACGAGCGTAATGGCTGGCCTGTTGAACAAGTCTGGAAAGAAATGCATAAACTTTTGCC
ATTCTCACCGGATTCAGTCGTCACTCATGGTGATTTCTCACTTGATAACCTTATTTTTGACGAGGGGAAA
TTAATAGGTTGTATTGATGTTGGACGAGTCGGAATCGCAGACCGATACCAGGATCTTGCCATCCTATGGA
ACTGCCTCGGTGAGTTTTCTCCTTCATTACAGAAACGGCTTTTTCAAAAATATGGTATTGATAATCCTGA
TATGAATAAATTGCAGTTTCATTTGATGCTCGATGAGTTTTTCTAAACGCCATGGGCATGGCTGTTTTGG
CGGATGAGAGAAGATTTTCAGCCTGATACAGATTAAATCAGAACGCAGAAGCGGTCTGATAAAACAGAAT
TTGCCTGGCGACAGTAGCGCGGTGGTCCCACCTGACCCCATGCCGAACTCAGAAGTGAAACGCCGTAGCG
CCGATGGTAGTGTGGGGTCTCCCCATGCGAGAGTAGGGAACTGCCAGGCATCAAATAAAACGAAAGGCTC
AGTCGAAAGACTGGGCCTTTCGTTTTATCTGTTGTTTGTCGGTGAACGCTCTCCTGAGTAGGACAAATCC
GCCGGGAGCGGATTTGAACGTTGCGAAGCAACGGCCCGGAGGGTGGCGGGCAGGACGCCCGCCATAAACT
GCCAGGCATCAAATTAAGCAGAAGGCCATCCTGACGGATGGCCTTTTTGCGTTTCTACAAACTCGCTGAG
GATTCTAGAGCACAGCTAACACCACGTCGTCCCTATCTGCTGCCCTAGGTCTATGAGTGGTTGCTGGATA
ACTTTACGGGCATGCATAAGGCTCGGTATCTATATTCAGGGAGACCACAACGGTTTCCCTCTACAAATAA
TTTTGTTTAACTTTTACTAGAGTAAGGAGGAAAAAAAAATGAGTATCAGCAGCAGGGTAAAAAGCAAAAG
AATTCAGCTTGGACTTAACCAGGCTGAACTTGCTCAAAAGGTGGGGACTACCCAGCAGTCTATAGAGCAG
CTCGAAAACGGTAAAACTAAGCGACCACGCTTTTTACCAGAACTTGCGTCAGCTCTTGGCGTAAGTGTTG
ACTGGCTGCTCAATGGCACCTCTGATTCGAATGTTAGATTTGTTGGGCACGTTGAGCCCAAAGGGAAATA
TCCATTGATTAGCATGGTTAGAGCTCGTTCGTGGTGTGAAGCTTGTGAACCCTACGATATCAAGGACATT
GATGAATGGTATGACAGTGACGTTAACTTATTAGGCAATGGATTCTGGCTGAAGGTTGAAGGTGATTCCA
TGACCTCACCTGTAGGTCAAAGCATCCCTGAAGGTCATATGGTGTTAGTAGATACTGGACGGGAGCCAGT
GAATGGAAGCCTTGTTGTAGCCAAACTGACTGACGCGAACGAAGCAACATTCAAGAAACTGGTCATAGAT
GGCGGTCAGAAGTACCTGAAAGGCCTGAATCCTTCATGGCCTATGACTCCTATCAACGGAAACTGCAAGA
TTATCGGTGTTGTCGTGGAAGCGAGGGTAAAATTCGTAGACTACAAGGACGACGATGACAAGTGGTATTT
TGGGAAGATCACTCGTCGGGAGTCCGAGCGGCTGCTGCTCAACCCCGAAAACCCCCGGGGAACCTTCTTG
GTCCGGGAGAGCGAGACGGTAAAAGGTGCCTATGCCCTCTCCGTTTCTGACTTTGACAACGCCAAGGGGC
TCAATGTGAAACACTACCTGATCCGCAAGCTGGACAGCGGCGGCTTCTACATCACCTCACGCACACAGTT
CAGCAGCCTGCAGCAGCTGGTGGCCTACTACTCCAAACATGCTGATGGCTTGTGCCACCGCCTGACCAAC
GTCTGCTAAGTGCAGTAAGGAGGAAAAAAAA
[273 nt withheld, positions 2412-2684]
GCAGCTGCGGAACCGCAGTATGAAGAAATTCCGATTTATCTGTAATAATTCTAGAGCACAGCTAACACCA
CGTCGTCCCTATCTGCTGCCCTAGGTCTATGAGTGGTTGCTGGATAACTTTACGGGCATGCATAAGGCTC
GTATAATATATTCAGGGAGACCACAACGGTTTCCCTCTACAAATAATTTTGTTTAACTTTTACTAGAGCG
AAAAAAAGTAAGGCGGTAATCCATGGGCTCCAAGCCGCAGACTCAGGGCCTGGCCAAGGATGCCTGGGAG
ATCCCTCGGGAGTCGCTGCGGCTGGAGGTCAAGCTGGGCCAGGGCTGCTTTGGCGAGGTGTGGATGGGGA
CCTGGAACGGTACCACCAGGGTGGCCATCAAAACCCTGAAGCCTGGCACGATGTCTCCAGAGGCCTTCCT
GCAGGAGGCCCAGGTCATGAAGAAGCTGAGGCATGAGAAGCTGGTGCAGTTGTATGCTGTGGTTTCAGAG
GAGCCCATTTACATCGTCACGGAGTACATGAGCAAGGGGAGTTTGCTGGACTTTCTCAAGGGGGAGACAG
GCAAGTACCTGCGGCTGCCTCAGCTGGTGGACATGGCTGCTCAGATCGCCTCAGGCATGGCGTACGTGGA
GCGGATGAACTACGTCCACCGGGACCTTCGTGCAGCCAACATCCTGGTGGGAGAGAACCTGGTGTGCAAA
GTGGCCGACTTTGGGCTGGCTCGGCTCATTGAAGACAATGAGTACACGGCGCGGCAAGGTGCCAAATTCC
CCATCAAGTGGACGGCTCCAGAAGCTGCCCTCTATGGCCGCTTCACCATCAAGTCGGACGTGTGGTCCTT
CGGGATCCTGCTGACTGAGCTCACCACAAAGGGACGGGTGCCCTACCCTGGGATGGTGAACCGCGAGGTG
CTGGACCAGGTGGAGCGGGGCTACCGGATGCCCTGCCCGCCGGAGTGTCCCGAGTCCCTGCACGACCTCA
TGTGCCAGTGCTGGCGGAAGGAGCCTGAGGAGCGGCCCACCTTCGAGTACCTGCAGGCCTTCCTGGAGGA
CTACTTCACGTCCACCGAGCCCCAGTACCAGCCCGGGGAGAACCTCTAAGCTAGCTTTAAGAAGGAGATA
TACCATGGTGGACTACAGCGTGTGGGACCACATTGAGGTGTCTGATGATGAAGACGAGACGCACCCCAAC
ATCGACACGGCCAGTCTCTTCCGCTGGCGGCATCAGGCCCGGGTGGAACGCATGGAGCAGTTCCAGAAGG
AGAAGGAGGAACTGGACAGGGGCTGCCGCGAGTGCAAGCGCAAGGTGGCCGAGTGCCAGAGGAAACTGAA
GGAGCTGGAGGTGGCCGAGGGCGGCAAGGCAGAGCTGGAGCGCCTGCAGGCCGAGGCACAGCAGCTGCGC
AAGGAGGAGCGGAGCTGGGAGCAGAAGCTGGAGGAGATGCGCAAGAAGGAGAAGAGCATGCCCTGGAACG
TGGACACGCTCAGCAAAGACGGCTTCAGCAAGAGCATGGTAAATACCAAGCCCGAGAAGACGGAGGAGGA
CTCAGAGGAGGTGAGGGAGCAGAAACACAAGACCTTCGTGGAAAAATACGAGAAACAGATCAAGCACTTT
GGCATGCTTCGCCGCTGGGATGACAGCCAAAAGTACCTGTCAGACAACGTCCACCTGGTGTGCGAGGAGA
CAGCCAATTACCTGGTCATTTGGTGCATTGACCTAGAGGTGGAGGAGAAATGTGCACTCATGGAGCAGGT
GGCCCACCAGACAATCGTCATGCAATTTATCCTGGAGCTGGCCAAGAGCCTAAAGGTGGACCCCCGGGCC
TGCTTCCGGCAGTTCTTCACTAAGATTAAGACAGCCGATCGCCAGTACATGGAGGGCTTCAACGACGAGC
TGGAAGCCTTCAAGGAGCGTGTGCGGGGCCGTGCCAAGCTGCGCATCGAGAAGGCCATGAAGGAGTACGA
GGAGGAGGAGCGCAAGAAGCGGCTCGGCCCCGGCGGCCTGGACCCCGTCGAGGTCTACGAGTCCCTCCCT
GAGGAACTCCAGAAGTGCTTCGATGTGAAGGACGTGCAGATGCTGCAGGACGCCATCAGCAAGATGGACC
CCACCGACGCAAAGTACCACATGCAGCGCTGCATTGACTCTGGCCTCTGGGTCCCCAACTCTAAGGCCAG
CGAGGCCAAGGAGGGAGAGGAGGCAGGTCCTGGGGACCCATTACTGGAAGCTGTTCCCAAGACGGGCGAT
GAGAAGGATGTCAGTGTGTAAGTGCAGAAAGAGGAGAAATACTAG
[894 nt withheld, positions 4970-5863]
CTGGAGCCCCCACCCGAGCATATCCCCCCACCTCCCCGGCCACCCAAACGAATCCTGGAGCCACACAATT
GACAGTCAGTAGGGCCCTAAAAAAAAACCCCGCCCCTGACAGGGGTGGGGTTTTTTGCGTACATTGGCTC
CGTTCATTTGCCGACTACCTTGGTGATCTCGCCTTTCACGTAGTGGACAAATTCTTCCAACTGATCTGCG
CGCGAGGCCAAGCGATCTTCTTCTTGTCCAAGATAAGCCTGTCTAGCTTCAAGTATGACGGGCTGATACT
GGGCCGGCAGGCGCTCCATTGCCCAGTCGGCAGCGACATCCTTCGGCGCGATTTTGCCGGTTACTGCGCT
GTACCAAATGCGGGACAACGTAAGCACTACATTTCGCTCATCGCCAGCCCAGTCGGGCGGCGAGTTCCAT
AGCGTTAAGGTTTCATTTAGCGCCTCAAATAGATCCTGTTCAGGAACCGGATCAAAGAGTTCCTCCGCCG
CTGGACCTACCAAGGCAACGCTATGTTCTCTTGCTTTTGTCAGCAAGATAGCCAGATCAATGTCGATCGT
GGCTGGCTCGAAGATACCTGCAAGAATGTCATTGCGCTGCCATTCTCCAAATTGCAGTTCGCGCTTAGCT
GGATAACGCCACGGAATGATGTCGTCGTGCACAACAATGGTGACTTCTACAGCGCGGAGAATCTCGCTCT
CTCCAGGGGAAGCCGAAGTTTCCAAAAGGTCGTTGATCAAAGCTCGCCGCGTTGTTTCATCAAGCCTTAC
GGTCACCGTAACCAGCAAATCAATATCACTGTGTGGCTTCAGGCCGCCATCCACTGCGGAGCCGTACAAA
TGTACGGCCAGCAACGTCGGTTCGAGATGGCGCTCGATGACGCCAACTACCTCTGATAGTTGAGTCGATA
CTTCGGCGATCACCGCTTCCCTCATTTTTTTTTCCTCCTTACTGCACCTGCAGGTCGGTCGACACAACAT
ACGCGCCGGAAGCTTTACGAGTAAAGCCCGGGGTGCCTAATGAACAAACTTTCTTGTATTTTCATACAAT
GTATCTTGTTTTAGGGTCCCTAAGTCTCCGCAGCGCAACGAAAGGCCCAGTCTTTCGACTGAGCCTTTCG
TTGCATTTGCCCGGATGTCCTCTTGACCGTACGACGGGTAAGCCTGTTGATGATACCGCTGCCTTACTGG
GTGCATTAGCCAGTCTGAATGACCTGTCACGGGATAATCCGAAGTGGTCAGACTGGAAAATCAGAGGGCA
GGAACTGCTGAACAGCAAAAAGTCAGATAGCACCACATAGCAGACCCGCCATAAAACGCCCTGAGAAGCC
CGTGACGGGCTTTTCTTGTATTATGGGTAGTTTCCTTGCATGAATCCATAAAAGGCGCCTGTAGTGCCAT
TTACCCCCATTCACTGCCAGAGCCGTGAGCGCAGCGAACTGAATGTCACGAAAAAGACAGCGACTCAGGT
GCCTGATGGTCGGAGACAAAAGGAATATTCAGCGATTTGCCCGAGCTTGCGAGGGTGCTACTTAAGCCTT
TAGGGTTTTAAGGTCTGTTTTGTAGAGGAGCAAACAGCGTTTGCGACATCCTTTTGTAATACTGCGGAAC
TGACTAAAGTAGTGAGTTATACACAGGGCTGGGATCTATTCTTTTTATCTTTTTTTATTCTTTCTTTATT
CTATAAATTATAACCACTTGAATATAAACAAAAAAAACACACAAAGGTCTAGCGGAATTTACAGAGGGTC
TAGCAGAATTTACAAGTTTTCCAGCAAAGGTCTAGCAGAATTTACAGATACCCACAACTCAAAGGAAAAG
GACTAGTAATTATCATTGACTAGCCCATCTCAATTGGTATAGTGATTAAAATTACCTAGACCAATTGAGA
TGTATGTCTGAATTAGTTGTTTTCAAAGCAAATGAACTAGCGATTAGTCGCTATGACTTAACGGAGCATG
AAACCAAGCTAATTTTATGCTGTGTGGCACTACTCAACCCCACGATTGAAAACCCTACAAGGAAAGAACG
GACGGTATCGTTCACTTATAACCAATACGCTCAGATGATGAACATCAGTAGGGAAAATGCTTATGGTGTA
TTAGCTAAAGCAACCAGAGAGCTGATGACGAGAACTGTGAAAATCAGGAATCCTTTGGTTAAAGGCTTTG
AGATTTTCCAGTGGACAAACTATGCCAAGTTCTCAAGCGAAAAATTAGAATTAGTTTTTAGTGAAGAGAT
ATTGCCTTATCTTTTCCAGTTAAAAAAATTCATAAAATATAATCTGGAACATGTTAAGTCTTTTGAAAAC
AAATACTCTATGAGGATTTATGAGTGGTTATTAAAAGAACTAACACAAAAGAAAACTCACAAGGCAAATA
TAGAGATTAGCCTTGATGAATTTAAGTTCATGTTAATGCTTGAAAATAACTACCATGAGTTTAAAAGGCT
TAACCAATGGGTTTTGAAACCAATAAGTAAAGATTTAAACACTTACAGCAATATGAAATTGGTGGTTGAT
AAGCGAGGCCGCCCGACTGATACGTTGATTTTCCAAGTTGAACTAGATAGACAAATGGATCTCGTAACCG
AACTTGAGAACAACCAGATAAAAATGAATGGTGACAAAATACCAACAACCATTACATCAGATTCCTACCT
ACGTAACGGACTAAGAAAAACACTACACGATGCTTTAACTGCAAAAATTCAGCTCACCAGTTTTGAGGCA
AAATTTTTGAGTGACATGCAAAGTAAGCATGATCTCAATGGTTCGTTCTCATGGCTCACGCAAAAACAAC
GAACCACACTAGAGAACATACTGGCTAAATACGGAAGGATCTGAACGGCCTATTTGGCCTAAGGGCCTCG
TGATACGCCTATTTTTATAGGTTAATGTCATGATAATAATGGTTTCTTAGACGTCAGGTGGCACTTTTCG
GGGAAATGTGCGCGGAACCCCTATTTGTTTATTTTTCTAAATACATTCAAATATGTATCCGCTCATGAGA
CAATAACCCTGATAAATGCTTCAATAATATTGAAAAAGGAAGAGT
